>Addgene plasmid #210482 | pDN0603 (pDEST, NatR) | addgene full sequence | sequence record 416475 | Addgene NGS Result
GTTGTTTCCGGGTGTACAATATGGACTTCCTCTTTTCTGGCAACCAAACCCATACATCGGGATTCCTATA
ATACCTTCGTTGGTCTCCCTAACATGTAGGTGGCGGAGGGGAGATATACAATAGAACAGATACCAGACAA
GACATAATGGGCTAAACAAGACTACACCAATTACACTGCCTCATTGATGGTGGTACATAACGAACTAATA
CTGTAGCCCTAGACTTGATAGCCATCATCATATCGAAGTTTCACTACCCTTTTTCCATTTGCCATCTATT
GAAGTAATAATAGGCGCATGCAACTTCTTTTCTTTTTTTTTCTTTTCTCTCTCCCCCGTTGTTGTCTCAC
CATATCCGCAATGACAAAAAAATGATGGAAGACACTAAAGGAAAAAATTAACGACAAAGACAGCACCAAC
AGATGTCGTTGTTCCAGAGCTGATGAGGGGTATCTCGAAGCACACGAAACTTTTTCCTTCCTTCATTCAC
GCACACTACTCTCTAATGAGCAACGGTATACGGCCTTCCTTCCAGTTACTTGAATTTGAAATAAAAAAAA
GTTTGCTGTCTTGCTATCAAGTATAAATAGACCTGCAATTATTAATCTTTTGTTTCCTCGTCATTGTTCT
CGTTCCCTTTCTTCCTTGTTTCTTTTTCTGCACAATATTTCAAGCTATACCAAGCATACAAAGGGTGGGT
CGAATCAAACAAGTTTGTACAAAAAAGCTGAACGAGAAACGTAAAATGATATAAATATCAATATATTAAA
TTAGATTTTGCATAAAAAACAGACTACATAATACTGTAAAACACAACATATCCAGTCACTATGGCGGCCG
CGGGTGATGCTGCCAACTTAGCGGCCGCTAAGTTGGCAGCATCACCCGACGCACTTTGCGCCGAATAAAT
ACCTGTGACGGAAGATCACTTCGCAGAATAAATAAATCCTGGTGTCCCTGTTGATACCGGGAAGCCCTGG
GCCAACTTTTGGCGAAAATGAGACGTTGATCGGCACGTAAGAGGTTCCAACTTTCACCATAATGAAATAA
GATCACTACCGGGCGTATTTTTTGAGTCATCGAGATTTTCAGGAGCTAAGGAAGCTAAAATGGAGAAAAA
AATCACTGGATATACCACCGTTGATATATCCCAATGGCATCGTAAAGAACATTTTGAGGCATTTCAGTCA
GTTGCTCAATGTACCTATAACCAGACCGTTCAGCTGGATATTACGGCCTTTTTAAAGACCGTAAAGAAAA
ATAAGCACAAGTTTTATCCGGCCTTTATTCACATTCTTGCCCGCCTGATGAATGCTCATCCGGAATTCCG
TATGGCAATGAAAGACGGTGAGCTGGTGATATGGGATAGTGTTCACCCTTGTTACACCGTTTTCCATGAG
CAAACTGAAACGTTTTCATCGCTCTGGAGTGAATACCACGACGATTTCCGGCAGTTTCTACATATATATT
CGCAAGATGTGGCGTGTTACGGTGAAAACCTGGCCTATTTCCCTAAAGGGTTTATTGAGAATATGTTTTT
CGTCTCAGCCAATCCCTGGGTGAGTTTCACCAGTTTTGATTTAAACGTGGCCAATATGGACAACTTCTTC
GCCCCCGTTTTCACCATGGGCAAATATTATACGCAAGGCGACAAGGTGCTGATGCCGCTGGCGATTCAGG
TTCATCATGCCGTTTGTGATGGCTTCCATGTCGGCAGAATGCTTAATGAATTACAACAGTACTGCGATGA
GTGGCAGGCGGGGCGTAATCTAGAGGATCCGGCTTACTAAAAGCCAGATAACAGTATGCGTATTTGCGCG
CTGATTTTTGCGGTATAAGAATATATACTGATATGTATACCCGAAGTATGTCAAAAAGAGGTATGCTATG
AAGCAGCGTATTACAGTGACAGTTGACAGCGACAGCTATCAGTTGCTCAAGGCATATATGATGTCAATAT
CTCCGGTCTGGTAAGCACAACCATGCAGAATGAAGCCCGTCGTCTGCGTGCCGAACGCTGGAAAGCGGAA
AATCAGGAAGGGATGGCTGAGGTCGCCCGGTTTATTGAAATGAACGGCTCTTTTGCTGACGAGAACAGGG
GCTGGTGAAATGCAGTTTAAGGTTTACACCTATAAAAGAGAGAGCCGTTATCGTCTGTTTGTGGATGTAC
AGAGTGATATTATTGACACGCCCGGGCGACGGATGGTGATCCCCCTGGCCAGTGCACGTCTGCTGTCAGA
TAAAGTCCCCCGTGAACTTTACCCGGTGGTGCATATCGGGGATGAAAGCTGGCGCATGATGACCACCGAT
ATGGCCAGTGTGCCGGTCTCCGTTATCGGGGAAGAAGTGGCTGATCTCAGCCACCGCGAAAATGACATCA
AAAACGCCATTAACCTGATGTTCTGGGGAATATAAATGTCAGGCTCCCTTATACACAGCCAGTCTGCAGG
TCGACCATAGTGACTGGATATGTTGTGTTTTACAGTATTATGTAGTCTGTTTTTTATGCAAAATCTAATT
TAATATATTGATATTTATATCATTTTACGTTTCTCGTTCAGCTTTCTTGTACAAAGTGGTAGGAGGAGGA
AGTACTAGTTTAATTAAGAGCTCTTAAGTAAGTAATGGCAAACAGCTATTATGGGTATTATGGGTTAGGG
ATAACAGGGTAATAAGCTCTAAGTAAGTAACGGCCGCCACCGCGGTGGAGCTTTGGACTTCTTCGCCAGA
GGTTTGGTCAAGTCTCCAATCAAGGTTGTCGGCTTGTCTACCTTGCCAGAAATTTACGAAAAGATGGAAA
AGGGTCAAATCGTTGGTAGATACGTTGTTGACACTTCTAAATAAGCGAATTTCTTATGATTTATGATTTT
TATTATTAAATAAGTTATAAAAAAAATAAGTGTATACAAATTTTAAAGTGACTCTTAGGTTTTAAAACGA
AAATTCTTATTCTTGAGTAACTCTTTCCTGTAGGTCAGGTTGCTTTCTCAGGTATAGCATGAGGTCGCTC
TTATTGACCACACCTCTACCGGCATGCCGAGCAAATGCCTGCAAATCGCTCCCCATTTCACCCAATTGTA
GATATGCTAACTCCAGCAATGAGTTGATGAATCTCGGTGTGTATTTTATGTCCTCAGAGGACAACACCTG
TTGTAATCGTTCTTCCACACGGATCCCAATTCGCCCTATAGTGAGTCGTATTACAATTCACTGGCCGTCG
TTTTACAACGTCGTGACTGGGAAAACCCTGGCGTTACCCAACTTAATCGCCTTGCAGCACATCCCCCTTT
CGCCAGCTGGCGTAATAGCGAAGAGGCCCGCACCGATCGCCCTTCCCAACAGTTGCGCAGCCTGAATGGC
GAATGG
[124 nt withheld, positions 3367-3490]
C
[91 nt withheld, positions 3492-3582]
A
[49 nt withheld, positions 3584-3632]
CCTTTGACGTTGGAGTCCACGTTCTTT
[37 nt withheld, positions 3660-3696]
ACCCTATCTCGGTCTATTCTTTTGATTTATAAGGGATTTTGCCGATTTCGGCCTATTGGTTAAAAAATGA
GCTGATTTAACAAAAATTTAACGCGAATTTTAACAAAATATTAACGCTTACAATTTCCTGATGCGGTATT
TTCTCCTTACGCATCTGTGCGGTATTTCACACCGCGTACGCTGCAGGTCGACGGATCCCCGGGTTAATTA
AGGCGCGCCAGATCTGTTTAGCTTGCCTCGTCCCCGCCGGGTCACCCGGCCAGCGACATGGAGGCCCAGA
ATACCCTCCTTGACAGTCTTGACGTGCGCAGCTCAGGGGCATGATGTGACTGTCGCCCGTACATTTAGCC
CATACATCCCCATGTATAATCATTTGCATCCATACATTTTGATGGCCGCACGGCGCGAAGCAAAAATTAC
GGCTCCTCGCTGCAGACCTGCGAGCAGGGAAACGCTCCCCTCACAGACGCGTTGAATTGTCCCCACGCCG
CGCCCCTGTAGAGAAATATAAAAGGTTAGGATTTGCCACTGAGGTTCTTCTTTCATATACTTCCTTTTAA
AATCTTGCTAGGATACAGTTCTCACATCACATCCGAACATAAACAACCATGGGTACCACTCTTGACGACA
CGGCTTACCGGTACCGCACCAGTGTCCCGGGGGACGCCGAGGCCATCGAGGCACTGGATGGGTCCTTCAC
CACCGACACCGTCTTCCGCGTCACCGCCACCGGGGACGGCTTCACCCTGCGGGAGGTGCCGGTGGACCCG
CCCCTGACCAAGGTGTTCCCCGACGACGAATCGGACGACGAATCGGACGACGGGGAGGACGGCGACCCGG
ACTCCCGGACGTTCGTCGCGTACGGGGACGACGGCGACCTGGCGGGCTTCGTGGTCGTCTCGTACTCCGG
CTGGAACCGCCGGCTGACCGTCGAGGACATCGAGGTCGCCCCGGAGCACCGGGGGCACGGGGTCGGGCGC
GCGTTGATGGGGCTCGCGACGGAGTTCGCCCGCGAGCGGGGCGCCGGGCACCTCTGGCTGGAGGTCACCA
ACGTCAACGCACCGGCGATCCACGCGTACCGGCGGATGGGGTTCACCCTCTGCGGCCTGGACACCGCCCT
GTACGACGGCACCGCCTCGGACGGCGAGCAGGCGCTCTACATGAGCATGCCCTGCCCCTAATCTCGAGGC
GAATTTCTTATGATTTATGATTTTTATTATTAAATAAGTTATAAAAAAAATAAGTGTATACAAATTTTAA
AGTGACTCTTAGGTTTTAAAACGAAAATTCTTATTCTTGAGTAACTCTTTCCTGTAGGTCAGGTTGCTTT
CTCAGGTATAGCATGAGGTCGCTCTTATTGACCACACCTCTACCGGCATGCCGAGCAAATGCCTGCAAAT
CGCTCCCCATTTCACCCAATTGTAGATATGCTAACTCCAGCAATGAGTTGATGAATCTCGGTGTGTATTT
TATGTCCTCAGAGGACAACACCTGTTGTAATCGAGCTCGAATTCATCGATCTCTCAGTACAATCTGCTCT
GATGCCGCATAGTTAAGCCAGCCCCGACACCCGCCAACACCCGCTGACGCGCCCTGACGGGCTTGTCTGC
TCCCGGCATCCGCTTACAGACAAGCTGTGACCGTCTCCGGGAGCTGCATGTGTCAGAGGTTTTCACCGTC
ATCACCGAAACGCGCGAGACGAAAGGGCCTCGTGATACGCCTATTTTTATAGGTTAATGTCATGATAATA
ATGGTTTCTTAGACGGATCGCTTGCCTGTAACTTACACGCGCCTCGTATCTTTTAATGATGGAATAATTT
GGGAATTTACTCTGTGTTTATTTATTTTTATGTTTTGTATTTGGATTTTAGAAAGTAAATAAAGAAGGTA
GAAGAGTTACGGAATGAAGAAAAAAAAATAAACAAAGGTTTAAAAAATTTCAACAAAAAGCGTACTTTAC
ATATATATTTATTAGACAAGAAAAGCAGATTAAATAGATATACATTCGATTAACGATAAGTAAAATGTAA
AATCACAGGATTTTCGTGTGTGGTCTTCTACACAGACAAGATGAAACAATTCGGCATTAATACCTGAGAG
CAGGAAGAGCAAGATAAAAGGTAGTATTTGTTGGCGATCCCCCTAGAGTCTTTTACATCTTCGGAAAACA
AAAACTATTTTTTCTTTAATTTCTTTTTTTACTTTCTATTTTTAATTTATATATTTATATTAAAAAATTT
AAATTATAATTATTTTTATAGCACGTGATGAAAAGGACCCAGGTGGCACTTTTCGGGGAAATGTGCGCGG
AACCCCTATTTGTTTATTTTTCTAAATACATTCAAATATGTATCCGCTCATGAGACAATAACCCTGATAA
ATGCTTCAATAATATTGAAAAAGGAAGAGTATGAGTATTCAACATTTCCGTGTCGCCCTTATTCCCTTTT
TTGCGGCATTTTGCCTTCCTGTTTTTGCTCACCCAGAAACGCTGGTGAAAGTAAAAGATGCTGAAGATCA
GTTGGGTGCACGAGTGGGTTACATCGAACTGGATCTCAACAGCGGTAAGATCCTTGAGAGTTTTCGCCCC
GAAGAACGTTTTCCAATGATGAGCACTTTTAAAGTTCTGCTATGTGGCGCGGTATTATCCCGTATTGACG
CCGGGCAAGAGCAACTCGGTCGCCGCATACACTATTCTCAGAATGACTTGGTTGAGTACTCACCAGTCAC
AGAAAAGCATCTTACGGATGGCATGACAGTAAGAGAATTATGCAGTGCTGCCATAACCATGAGTGATAAC
ACTGCGGCCAACTTACTTCTGACAACGATCGGAGGACCGAAGGAGCTAACCGCTTTTTTGCACAACATGG
GGGATCATGTAACTCGCCTTGATCGTTGGGAACCGGAGCTGAATGAAGCCATACCAAACGACGAGCGTGA
CACCACGATGCCTGTAGCAATGGCAACAACGTTGCGCAAACTATTAACTGGCGAACTACTTACTCTAGCT
TCCCGGCAACAATTAATAGACTGGATGGAGGCGGATAAAGTTGCAGGACCACTTCTGCGCTCGGCCCTTC
CGGCTGGCTGGTTTATTGCTGATAAATCTGGAGCCGGTGAGCGTGGGTCTCGCGGTATCATTGCAGCACT
GGGGCCAGATGGTAAGCCCTCCCGTATCGTAGTTATCTACACGACGGGGAGTCAGGCAACTATGGATGAA
CGAAATAGACAGATCGCTGAGATAGGTGCCTCACTGATTAAGCATTGGTAACTGTCAGACCAAGTTTACT
CATATATACTTTAGATTGATTTAAAACTTCATTTTTAATTTAAAAGGATCTAGGTGAAGATCCTTTTTGA
TAATCTCATGACCAAAATCCCTTAACGTGAGTTTTCGTTCCACTGAGCGTCAGACCCCGTAGAAAAGATC
AAAGGATCTTCTTGAGATCCTTTTTTTCTGCGCGTAATCTGCTGCTTGCAAACAAAAAAACCACCGCTAC
CAGCGGTGGTTTGTTTGCCGGATCAAGAGCTACCAACTCTTTTTCCGAAGGTAACTGGCTTCAGCAGAGC
GCAGATACCAAATACTGTTCTTCTAGTGTAGCCGTAGTTAGGCCACCACTTCAAGAACTCTGTAGCACCG
CCTACATACCTCGCTCTGCTAATCCTGTTACCAGTGGCTGCTGCCAGTGGCGATAAGTCGTGTCTTACCG
GGTTGGACTCAAGACGATAGTTACCGGATAAGGCGCAGCGGTCGGGCTGAACGGGGGGTTCGTGCACACA
GCCCAGCTTGGAGCGAACGACCTACACCGAACTGAGATACCTACAGCGTGAGCTATGAGAAAGCGCCACG
CTTCCCGAAGGGAGAAAGGCGGACAGGTATCCGGTAAGCGGCAGGGTCGGAACAGGAGAGCGCACGAGGG
AGCTTCCAGGGGGAAACGCCTGGTATCTTTATAGTCCTGTCGGGTTTCGCCACCTCTGACTTGAGCGTCG
ATTTTTGTGATGCTCGTCAGGGGGGCGGAGCCTATGGAAAAACGCCAGCAACGCGGCCTTTTTACGGTTC
CTGGCCTTTTGCTGGCCTTTTGCTCACATGTTCTTTCCTGCGTTATCCCCTGATTCTGTGGATAACCGTA
TTACCGCCTTTGAGTGAGCTGATACCGCTCGCCGCAGCCGAACGACCGAGCGCAGCGAGTCAGTGAGCGA
GGAAGCGGAAGAGCGCCCAATACGCAAACCGCCTCTCCCCGCGCGTTGGCCGATTCATTAATGCAGCTGG
CACGACAGGTTTCCCGACTGGAAAGCGGGCAGTGAGCGCAACGCAATTAATGTGAGTTAGCTCACTCATT
AGGCACCCCAGGCTTTACACTTTATGCTTCCGGCTCGTATGTTGTGTGGAATTGTGAGCGGATAACAATT
TCACACAGGAAACAGCTATGACCATGATTACGCCAAGCTCGAAATTAACCCTCACTAAAGGGAACAAAAG
CTGGGATCCCCAGATTCTATTTGCAGTTGCCAATCCTGTATCTCTTGTGCGGCTCCATCAAAAGTCACGC
CACGTAGCTTACATAGAGATAACTTAGCATCGGTGACTCTTCCATGTGCTAACAACCATTTTGGAGATTC
ATCGAAAAACACAGCAAAAACAAGAGTACTGTAACCAATGTAACATCTGTACACCAGGGACCCACACATT
ACCAAAATCAAAATTATTTTTCTAATGCCTGTTATTTTTCCTATTTTTCCTCTGGCGCGTGAATAGCCCG
CAGAGACGCAAACAATTTTCCTCGCAGTTTTTCGCTTGTTTAATGCGTATTTTCCCAGATAGGTTCAAAC
CTTTCATCTGTATCCCGTATATTTAAGATGGCGTTTGCTTTCTCCGTTGATTTTTTTCCTTCTTAGTGAT
TTTTTTGCATTAAATCCCAGAACAATCATCCAACTAATCAAGAATGCCTTCCAGATTCACTAAGACTAGA
AAGCACAGAGGTCACGTCTCAGCCGGTAAAGGTCGTATCGGTAAGCACAGAAAGCACCCCGGTGGTAGAG
GTATGGCCGGTGGTCAACATCACCACAGAATTAACATGGATAAATACCATCCAGGTTATTTCGGTAAGGT
TGGTATGAGATACTTCCACAAGCAACAAGCTCATTTCTGGAAGCCAGTCTTGAACTTGGACAAATTGTGG
ACATTGATCCCAGAAGACAAGAGAGACCAATACTTGAAATCTGCTTCTAAGGAAACTGCTCCAGTTATTG
ACACTTTGGCAGCCGGTTACGGTAAGATCTTGGGTAAGGGTAGAATTCCAAATGTTCCAGTTATCGTCAA
AGCTAGATTCGTCTCCAAGTTGGCTGAAGAAAAAATCAGAGCTGCTGGTGGTGTTGTTGAATTGATCGCT
TAAGCGCATCAACAAAAACTCTATGTATTTTCCAATAAATTATATATCTTCAGTTTAATCTAATTCAACA
TCTACTTCTGTATTATTTCTATCAAAAAAAAAAAAAAAAAAAAAAAAAAAAAAAAAAAAAAAAAAAAAGT
ACCAAGATGGCCTTTGGTGGGTTGAAGAAGGAAAAAGACAGAAACGACTTAATTACCTACTTGAAAAAAG
CCTGTGAGTAAACAGGCCCCTTTTCCTTTGTCGATATCATGTAATTAGTTATGTCACGCTTACATTCACG
CCCTCCCCCCACATCCGCTCTAACCGAAAAGGAAGGAGTTAGACAACCTGAAGTCTAGGTCCCTATTTAT
TTTTTTATAGTTATGTTAGTATTAAGAACGTTATTTATATTTCAAATTTTTCTTTTTTTTCTGTACAGAC
GCGTGTACGCATGTAACATTATACTGAAAACCTTGCTTGAGAAGGTTTTGGGACGCTCGAAGGCTTTAAT
TTGCAAGCTCGGGATCCGGGCCCCCCCTCGAGATCCGGGATCGAAGAAATGATGGTAAATGAAATAGGAA
ATCAAGGAGCATGAAGGCAAAAGACAAATATAAGGGTCGAACGAAAAATAAAGTGAAAAGTGTTGATATG
ATGTATTTGGCTTTGCGGCGCCGAAAAAACGAGTTTACGCAATTGCACAATCATGCTGACTCTGTGGCGG
ACCCGCGCTCTTGCCGGCCCGGCGATAACGCTGGGCGTGAGGCTGTGCCCGGCGGAGTTTTTTGCGCCTG
CATTTTCCAAGGTTTACCCTGCGCTAAGGGGCGAGATTGGAGAAGCAATAAGAATGCCGGTTGGGGTTGC
GATGATGACGACCACGACAACTGGTGTCATTATTTAAGTTGCCGAAAGAACCTGAGTGCATTTGCAACAT
GAGTATACTAGAAGAATGAGCCAAGACTTGCGAGACGCGAGTTTGCCGGTGGTGCGAACAATAGAGCGAC
CATGACCTTGAAGGTGAGACGCGCATAACCGCTAGAGTACTTTGAAGAGGAAACAGCAATAGGGTTGCTA
CCAGTATAAATAGACAGGTACATACAACACTGGAAATGGTTGTCTGTTTGAGTACGCTTTCAATTCATTT
GGGTGTGCACTTTATTATGTTACAATATGGAAGGGAACTTTACACTTCTCCTATGCACATATATTAATGT
AACTATAACGGTCCTAAGGTAGCGAAATTAAAGTCCAATGCTAGTAGAGAAGGGGGGTAACACCCCTCCG
CGCTCTTTTCCGATTTTTTTCTAAACCGTGGAATATTTCGGATATCCTTTT
Features (pLannotate 1.2.2; 34 found; start..end, strand, type, name):
    709..833     +  protein_bind   attR1: mutant version of attR; recombination site for the Gateway® LR reaction LR Clonase™
   1007..1109    +  promoter       cat promoter: promoter of the E. coli cat gene encoding chloramphenicol acetyltransferase
   1110..1790    +  CDS            CmR: chloramphenicol acetyltransferase confers resistance to chloramphenicol
   1947..2105    +  CDS            ccdA (fragment): CCDA_ECO57 - Also known as H, letA. Experimental evidence at protein level: Swiss-Prot protein existence level 1. Antitoxin component of a type II toxin-antitoxin (TA) system which inhibits the post-segregational killing (PSK) of plasmid-free cells, also referred to as a plasmid addiction system. Binds to and blocks the activity of CcdB; will also remove bound CcdB protein from the CcdB-GyrA complex by forming a CcdA-CcdB complex, a process termed rejuvenation. Functions as a transcriptional corepressor for the ccdAB operon, repression also requires CcdB (By similarity). From Escherichia coli
   2110..2415    +  CDS            ccdB: CcdB, a bacterial toxin that poisons DNA gyrase; ccdB; Plasmids containing the ccdB gene cannot be propagated in standard E. coli strains.
   2456..2580    -  protein_bind   attR2: mutant version of attR; recombination site for the Gateway® LR reaction LR Clonase™
   2691..2712    -  misc_feature   MCS (fragment): pBluescript multiple cloning site
   2710..2841    +  CDS            ADH1 (fragment): ADH1_YEAST - Also known as ADC1. Experimental evidence at protein level: Swiss-Prot protein existence level 1. This isozyme preferentially catalyzes the conversion of primary unbranched alcohols to their corresponding aldehydes. Also shows activity toward secondary alcohols. From Saccharomyces cerevisiae (strain ATCC 204508 / S288c) (Baker's yeast).
   2845..3032    +  terminator     ADH1 terminator: S. cerevisiae ADH1; transcription terminator for the S. cerevisiae alcohol dehydrogenase 1 (ADH1) gene
   3185..3203    -  promoter       T7 promoter: promoter for bacteriophage T7 RNA polymerase
   3206..3363    +  CDS            lacZα (fragment): LacZα fragment of β-galactosidase; lacZ fragment
   3367..3795    +  rep_origin     f1 ori (sequence partly withheld): f1 bacteriophage origin of replication; arrow indicates direction of (+) strand synthesis
   3823..3871    -  misc_feature   bom (fragment): basis of mobility region from pBR322
   3961..4304    +  promoter       TEF promoter: Ashbya gossypii TEF promoter
   4311..4875    +  CDS            NrsR (fragment): nourseothricin acetyltransferase; Streptomyces noursei nat1; confers resistance to nourseothricin
   4885..5072    +  terminator     ADH1 terminator: S. cerevisiae ADH1; transcription terminator for the S. cerevisiae alcohol dehydrogenase 1 (ADH1) gene
   5217..5257    -  misc_feature   bom (fragment): basis of mobility region from pBR322
   5359..5394    -  CDS            rop (fragment): Rop protein, which maintains plasmids at low copy number; rop
   5462..5965    -  misc_feature   CEN/ARS: S. cerevisiae CEN6 centromere fused to an autonomously replicating sequence
   6002..6106    +  promoter       AmpR promoter: bla
   6107..6967    +  CDS            AmpR: β-lactamase; bla; confers resistance to ampicillin, carbenicillin, and related antibiotics
   7138..7726    +  rep_origin     ori: high-copy-number ColE1/pMB1/pBR322/pUC origin of replication
   7909..8001    +  CDS            lacI (fragment): lac repressor; lacI; The lac repressor binds to the lac operator to inhibit transcription in E. coli. This inhibition can be relieved by adding lactose or isopropyl-β-D-thiogalactopyranoside (IPTG).
   8014..8035    +  protein_bind   CAP binding site: CAP binding activates transcription in the presence of cAMP. E. coli catabolite activator protein
   8050..8080    +  promoter       lac promoter: promoter for the E. coli lac operon
   8088..8104    +  protein_bind   lac operator: The lac repressor binds to the lac operator to inhibit transcription in E. coli. This inhibition can be relieved by adding lactose or isopropyl-β-D-thiogalactopyranoside (IPTG). lac repressor encoded by lacI
   8149..8167    +  promoter       T3 promoter: promoter for bacteriophage T3 RNA polymerase
   8179..8358    -  CDS            VPS73 (fragment): VPS73_YEAST - Experimental evidence at protein level: Swiss-Prot protein existence level 1. May be involved in vacuolar protein sorting. From Saccharomyces cerevisiae (strain ATCC 204508 / S288c) (Baker's yeast).
   8640..9086    +  CDS            RPL28: RL28_YEAST - Also known as CYH2. Experimental evidence at protein level: Swiss-Prot protein existence level 1. Component of the ribosome, a large ribonucleoprotein complex responsible for the synthesis of proteins in the cell. The small ribosomal subunit (SSU) binds messenger RNAs (mRNAs) and translates the encoded message by selecting cognate aminoacyl-transfer RNA (tRNA) molecules. The large subunit (LSU) contains the ribosomal catalytic site termed the peptidyl transferase center (PTC), which catalyzes the formation of peptide bonds, thereby polymerizing the amino acids delivered by tRNAs i
   9227..9304    +  CDS            CYC1 (fragment): CYC1_YEAST - Experimental evidence at protein level: Swiss-Prot protein existence level 1. Electron carrier protein. The oxidized form of the cytochrome c heme group can accept an electron from the heme group of the cytochrome c1 subunit of ubiquinol-cytochrome c oxidoreductase. Cytochrome c then transfers this electron to the dinuclear copper A center (CU(A)) of the COX2 subunit of cytochrome oxidase, the final protein carrier in the mitochondrial electron-transport chain. Isoform 1 (CYC1) is the predominant cytochrome c during aerobic/normoxic growth. From Saccharomyces cerevisiae (strain AT
   9333..9580    +  terminator     CYC1 terminator: S. cerevisiae CYC1; transcription terminator for CYC1
   9592..9608    -  misc_feature   MCS (fragment): pBluescript multiple cloning site
   9657..9995    +  CDS            YO085_YEAST: Protein predicted: Swiss-Prot protein existence level 4. From Saccharomyces cerevisiae (strain ATCC 204508 / S288c) (Baker's yeast).
  10390..691     +  promoter       ADH1 promoter (across the origin): S. cerevisiae ADH1; promoter for alcohol dehydrogenase 1
