[The description below was written by a language model from this plasmid's Addgene catalogue record and pLannotate feature annotations shown in this document.]
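Description:
pDN0603 is an empty Gateway destination vector for gene expression in Saccharomyces cerevisiae, derived from pDN0520 by replacing the yeast selection marker with a nourseothricin (clonNAT) resistance cassette. It is a roughly 10.4 kb E. coli–yeast shuttle plasmid. In bacteria it replicates from a high-copy ColE1/pUC-type origin and carries ampicillin resistance, and an f1 origin is also present. In yeast it is maintained through a CEN/ARS element, which typically gives low, stable copy number. Yeast transformants are selected with the nourseothricin acetyltransferase gene, which is driven by the Ashbya gossypii TEF promoter and followed by an ADH1 terminator, so no auxotrophic background is required.

The expression unit consists of the S. cerevisiae ADH1 promoter, a Gateway cassette and an ADH1 terminator. The cassette is flanked by attR1 and attR2 and contains a chloramphenicol resistance gene with its own cat promoter plus the ccdB gyrase toxin. An LR recombination with an entry clone swaps this cassette for the gene of interest, placing it under constitutive ADH1 control. ccdB counterselects unrecombined plasmid in standard E. coli strains, which is why the empty vector is propagated in a ccdB-tolerant strain under chloramphenicol and ampicillin selection. The feature table shows no annotated epitope tag or reporter adjoining the att sites.

The annotation also detects an RPL28 (CYH2) coding sequence followed by a CYC1 terminator. CYH2 is commonly used for cycloheximide counterselection of plasmids, but the record does not state its purpose here. Remnants of a pBluescript-type backbone are also present, including lac promoter/operator, T3 and T7 promoters and lacZα fragments.
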