Addgene plasmid #210482: pDN0603 (pDEST, NatR)
Purpose: (Empty Backbone) pDEST vector with NatR marker for gene expression in S. cerevisiae.
Depositing lab: Christian Landry. Depositing organization: Universite Laval. Publication: Parallel nonfunctionalization of CK1delta/epsilon kinase ohnologs following a whole-genome duplication event. Evans-Yamamoto D, Dube AK, Saha G, Plante S, Bradley D, Gagnon-Arsenault I, Landry CR. Mol Biol Evol. 2023 Nov 18:msad246. doi: 10.1093/molbev/msad246. PubMed 37979156.
Backbone
  Vector backbone: pDN0520
  Backbone size (bp): 10406
  Modifications to backbone: Replaced Yeast selection marker to CloNAT resistant cassette.
  Vector type: Yeast Expression, Synthetic Biology ; Destination vector for Gateway cloning
  Promoter: ADH1
  Selectable markers: Nourseothricin
Growth in bacteria
  Bacterial resistance: Chloramphenicol and Ampicillin, 25 & 100 μg/mL
  Growth temperature: 37°C
  Growth strain: ccdB Survival
  Copy number: High Copy
Gene/Insert
  Cloning method: Gateway Cloning
Terms and licenses: Academic/Nonprofit Terms; Industry Terms: Not Available to Industry
Depositor comments: Please visit https://doi.org/10.1101/2023.10.02.560513 for bioRxiv preprint.
How to cite: pDN0603 (pDEST, NatR) was a gift from Christian Landry (Addgene plasmid # 210482 ; http://n2t.net/addgene:210482 ; RRID:Addgene_210482)
